Addgene plasmid #20380: Luc-SIRT1 mutant 3'UTR
Depositing lab: Charles Lowenstein. Depositing organization: Johns Hopkins University and School of Medicine. Publication: miR-34a repression of SIRT1 regulates apoptosis. Yamakuchi M, Ferlito M, Lowenstein CJ. Proc Natl Acad Sci U S A. 2008 Sep 9. 105(36):13421-6. 10.1073/pnas.0801613105 PubMed 18755897.
Backbone
  Vector backbone: pMIR-REPORT
  Backbone size w/o insert (bp): 6470
  Vector type: Luciferase
Growth in bacteria
  Bacterial resistance: Ampicillin, 100 μg/mL
  Growth temperature: 37°C
  Growth strain: DH5alpha
  Copy number: Unknown
Gene/Insert
  Gene/Insert name: SIRT1 (alt name: sirtuin (silent mating type information regulation 2 homolog) 1)
  Species: H. sapiens (human)
  Insert size (bp): 1420
  Mutation: mutant 3'UTR of SIRT1 (ACACCCACCAAGGACCATTAGTCCGAGA)
  Entrez Gene: SIRT1 (a.k.a. SIR2, SIR2L1, SIR2alpha)
  Cloning method: Restriction Enzyme; 5′ cloning site PmeI (not destroyed); 3′ cloning site SacI (not destroyed)
  Sequencing primers: 5′ N/A
Terms and licenses: Academic/Nonprofit Terms; Industry Terms: Not Available to Industry
Depositor comments: There are mismatches between Addgene's sequence and NCBI sequence for SIRT1 UTR. Deposit is aware of these changes and doesn't think they affect function.
How to cite: Luc-SIRT1 mutant 3'UTR was a gift from Charles Lowenstein (Addgene plasmid # 20380 ; http://n2t.net/addgene:20380 ; RRID:Addgene_20380)
