[The description below was written by a language model from this plasmid's Addgene catalogue record and pLannotate feature annotations shown in this document.]
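Description:
Luc-SIRT1 mutant 3'UTR is a mammalian luciferase reporter plasmid built on the pMIR-REPORT backbone, designed to test microRNA-mediated regulation of the human SIRT1 transcript. It is propagated in E. coli through a high-copy ColE1/pUC-type origin with ampicillin selection (AmpR under its own bla promoter). The sequenced plasmid is about 7.9 kb, consistent with a roughly 6.5 kb backbone plus the 1.4 kb insert. The backbone also carries a puromycin N-acetyltransferase cassette driven by the SV40 enhancer/early promoter and terminated by an SV40 poly(A) signal, which allows selection of transfected mammalian cells. Several small annotated fragments (lacZα, lacI, rop, bom, T7 and SP6 promoters, a short "P4M" match) appear to be backbone remnants or spurious hits rather than functional parts.

The reporter unit consists of the CMV immediate-early enhancer and promoter driving firefly luciferase, followed by the region between the luciferase stop codon and a synthetic polyadenylation signal. That interval is unannotated in the feature table but corresponds in position and length to the SIRT1 3'UTR fragment cloned between the PmeI and SacI sites. In this version the 3'UTR carries a mutated segment. Given the associated publication on miR-34a repression of SIRT1, this presumably disrupts the miR-34a target site, although the record does not say so explicitly. Because the UTR is part of the luciferase mRNA, microRNA binding would lower luciferase output. The mutant construct would therefore typically serve as a specificity control alongside a wild-type UTR reporter. The depositor notes some mismatches relative to the NCBI SIRT1 UTR reference that are not believed to affect function.
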