Features (pLannotate 1.2.2; 23 found; start..end, strand, type, name):
    137..236     +  misc_feature   bom (fragment): basis of mobility region from pBR322
    242..396     -  CDS            lacZα (fragment): LacZα fragment of β-galactosidase; lacZ fragment
    415..449     -  polyA_signal   poly(A) signal (fragment): synthetic polyadenylation signal
   1568..1585    +  CDS            P4M (fragment): high-affinity phosphatidylinositol 4-phosphate binding module of SidM (DrrA) from Legionella pneumophila (Hammond et al., 2014)
   1959..3608    -  CDS            luciferase: firefly luciferase; luc
   3633..3836    -  promoter       CMV promoter: human cytomegalovirus (CMV) immediate early promoter
   3837..4140    -  enhancer       CMV enhancer: human cytomegalovirus immediate early enhancer
   4262..4280    -  promoter       T7 promoter: promoter for bacteriophage T7 RNA polymerase
   4292..4310    -  promoter       SP6 promoter: promoter for bacteriophage SP6 RNA polymerase
   4354..4370    -  protein_bind   lac operator: The lac repressor binds to the lac operator to inhibit transcription in E. coli. This inhibition can be relieved by adding lactose or isopropyl-β-D-thiogalactopyranoside (IPTG). lac repressor encoded by lacI
   4378..4408    -  promoter       lac promoter: promoter for the E. coli lac operon
   4423..4444    -  protein_bind   CAP binding site: CAP binding activates transcription in the presence of cAMP. E. coli catabolite activator protein
   4457..4549    -  CDS            lacI (fragment): lac repressor; lacI; The lac repressor binds to the lac operator to inhibit transcription in E. coli. This inhibition can be relieved by adding lactose or isopropyl-β-D-thiogalactopyranoside (IPTG).
   4732..5320    -  rep_origin     ori: high-copy-number ColE1/pMB1/pBR322/pUC origin of replication
   5491..6351    -  CDS            AmpR: β-lactamase; bla; confers resistance to ampicillin, carbenicillin, and related antibiotics
   6352..6456    -  promoter       AmpR promoter: bla
   6544..6625    -  polyA_signal   SV40 poly(A) signal: SV40 polyadenylation signal
   6648..6731    -  CDS            large T antigen (fragment): large T antigen from SV40 (simian virus 40)
   6740..6805    -  CDS            dmpM (fragment): DMPM_STRAD - Protein inferred from homology: Swiss-Prot protein existence level 3. From Streptomyces alboniger.
   6855..7454    -  CDS            PuroR: puromycin N-acetyltransferase; pac from Streptomyces alboniger; confers resistance to puromycin
   7525..7545    +  misc_feature   MCS (fragment): pUC18/19 multiple cloning site
   7551..7867    -  promoter       SV40 promoter: SV40 enhancer and early promoter
   7878..35      +  CDS            rop (fragment) (across the origin): Rop protein, which maintains plasmids at low copy number; rop
>Addgene plasmid #20380 | Luc-SIRT1 mutant 3'UTR | addgene full sequence | sequence record 456470 | Addgene NGS Result
TCGCGCGTTTCGGTGATGACGGTGAAAACCTCTGACACATGCAGCTCCCGGAGACGGTCACAGCTTGTCT
GTAAGCGGATGCCGGGAGCAGACAAGCCCGTCAGGGCGCGTCAGCGGGTGTTGGCGGGTGTCGGGGCTGG
CTTAACTATGCGGCATCAGAGCAGATTGTACTGAGAGTGCACCATATGCGGTGTGAAATACCGCACAGAT
GCGTAAGGAGAAAATACCGCATCAGGCGCCATTCGCCATTCAGGCTGCGCAACTGTTGGGAAGGGCGATC
GGTGCGGGCCTCTTCGCTATTACGCCAGCTGGCGAAAGGGGGATGTGCTGCAAGGCGATTAAGTTGGGTA
ACGCCAGGGTTTTCCCAGTCACGACGTTGTAAAACGACGGCCAGTGCCAAGCTAGCGGCCGCATACAAAA
AACCAACACACAGATCCAATGAAAATAAAAGATCCTTTATTAAGCTTAACTGTTTAAACCTCTCGGACTA
ATGGTCCTTGGTGGGTGTTTTATGCATAAAGAACAGCTATATTTCAAACCCTTTTTATTGTAATAAATAC
TAAAGCAACAGAGGAATACTTTATTAATTTAGGAGTGATGTTCAAAAATGGTCTGAAAAATAAATGCTTA
CTGTGCAATTTCATAAAGTATGAACTTCTTGAAAGACTAGAAGCTTTTGCAGCTGAGAAAGTTGATCTCT
AGTTTTAAGGCAGGCTAAGCTTTTAAATAAAGATAAATTATAAGAACTAGTTTCATTCATTAACTATTCT
GCTATTACAAGTTACATCATCATGTTCATCTCCATAATACTAGGGCTAGCAGTTTGGTATTTAACACCAA
ATCCTCCCAATGGGAGACATGTACTTTCTGGCTGAATTACAATTAACATCTTATTACTTTGGAACTGTAT
AATCAGGGGCCTGTTGCTCTCCTCATTAATGGAAAACGGCAGTCCAAATATTACACTCCCCCCAGTAGAA
GTACCATTATTATAGATTCAGAAAGGCTTTGCATATTCACATTTTGGCAGTTTAATACTTGTGGAAAAGA
TCAATGCAAGCTCTACCACAGTGATAGGTATTTAAACAACAATGGCAAATATTTCAAAACTAAGGGGATC
CAGGCAGGCACTAATGCTTCTAAAGCAACTGAAACATTTCCAAAGCATTTATTTGTTTTTCAGGTTAGTT
TTATGAGCCAATATAGACATTACTACATGTCCACAGGAAGTACAAAAGCCATCTTCATTTGAACGTAAAT
GCAATAATCCTGAAATTCTTAGCACCAAGTATTACTTTTAAAAGTAAAGACAACCGAGTGCTCTCCCCAC
ATATTGTTGACTTCCTTCTACTCACACTGCATGTCATTTGAGATTTTAAAAAGTTAGCTGCCACAGTTTT
GGAAAATGCCAGTGTTTAAAAATAATTGTGTTAAAGAATCAAAAGTTTAGCGTAACAGATTTTGAGTACT
TCAAACCATTCAATGTTACAAAGAAAAGTGAAAATACCATTCTTTGGTCTAGATTAGCTGTTCCCTTTAC
ATTAATTTAACATTCCGATGGCTTTTTGAAAACTTTAAAAATGTTGAAACTCACTAGACAAAACAAAAAA
AATTATATATACACATATGAATTTATCATACAAATGAACCTTTAAAAGAAAGTTAGTCTTGACCAACAGC
TGATTGAAGATACTTAGTACCTTTTTTTTAAAAAAAAAAAAAAAGTTAGTGTTGAGTTTGTACAAGTACA
GAAATAATGAAGTTAAAAATTATCCATGAAAAACAATCTATTTTACCAACCTATAAATATTACACCTTTC
TGGTTTCCTTGCTCTACCGAGTTCACAAGTAAACATTCATTTTGACATGCTAAAGTTCCTAATGCTGGTG
GAACAATTCCTGTACCTGCACAATTATTACAGAGCTCCCTCACTAGTGCGCAGCTTTCATCACTCGAGCA
ATTTGGACTTTCCGCCCTTCTTGGCCTTTATGAGGATCTCTCTGATTTTTCTTGCGTCGAGTTTTCCGGT
AAGACCTTTCGGTACTTCGTCCACAAACACAACTCCTCCGCGCAACTTTTTCGCGGTTGTTACTTGACTG
GCGACGTAATCCACGATCTCTTTTTCCGTCATCGTCTTTCCGTGCTCCAAAACAACAACGGCGGCGGGAA
GTTCACCGGCGTCATCGTCGGGAAGACCTGCCACGCCCGCGTCGAAGATGTTGGGGTGTTGTAACAATAT
CGATTCCAATTCAGCGGGGGCCACCTGATATCCTTTGTATTTAATTAAAGACTTCAAGCGGTCAACTATG
AAGAAGTGTTCGTCTTCGTCCCAGTAAGCTATGTCTCCAGAATGTAGCCATCCATCCTTGTCAATCAAGG
CGTTGGTCGCTTCCGGATTGTTTACATAACCGGACATAATCATAGGTCCTCTGACACATAATTCGCCTCT
CTGATTAACGCCCAGCGTTTTCCCGGTATCCAGATCCACAACCTTCGCTTCAAAAAATGGAACAACTTTA
CCGACCGCGCCCGGTTTATCATCCCCCTCGGGTGTAATCAGAATAGCTGATGTAGTCTCAGTGAGCCCAT
ATCCTTGTCGTATCCCTGGAAGATGGAAGCGTTTTGCAACCGCTTCCCCGACTTCTTTCGAAAGAGGTGC
GCCCCCAGAAGCAATTTCGTGTAAATTAGATAAATCGTATTTGTCAATCAGAGTGCTTTTGGCGAAGAAT
GAAAATAGGGTTGGTACTAGCAACGCACTTTGAATTTTGTAATCCTGAAGGGATCGTAAAAACAGCTCTT
CTTCAAATCTATACATTAAGACGACTCGAAATCCACATATCAAATATCCGAGTGTAGTAAACATTCCAAA
ACCGTGATGGAATGGGACAACACTTAAAATCGCAGTATCCGGAACGATTTGATTGCCAAAAATAGGATCT
CTGGCATGCGAGAATCTGACGCAGGCAGTTCTATGCGGAAGGGCCACACCCTTAGGTAACCCAGTAGATC
CAGAGGAATTCATTATCAGTGCAATTGTTTTGTCACGATCAAAGGACTCTGGTACAAAATCGTATTCATT
AAAACCGGGAGGTAGATGAGATGTGACGAACGTGTACATCGACTGAAATCCCTGGTAATCCGTTTTAGAA
TCCATGATAATAATTTTCTGGATTATTGGTAATTTTTTTTGCACGTTCAAAATTTTTTGCAACCCCTTTT
TGGAAACAAACACTACGGTAGGCTGCGAAATGTTCATACTGTTGAGCAATTCACGTTCATTATAAATGTC
GTTCGCGGGCGCAACTGCAACTCCGATAAATAACGCGCCCAACACCGGCATAAAGAATTGAAGAGAGTTT
TCACTGCATACGACGATTCTGTGATTTGTATTCAGCCCATATCGTTTCATAGCTTCTGCCAACCGAACGG
ACATTTCGAAGTATTCCGCGTACGTGATGTTCACCTCGATATGTGCATCTGTAAAAGCAATTGTTCCAGG
AACCAGGGCGTATCTCTTCATAGCCTTATGCAGTTGCTCTCCAGCGGTTCCATCCTCTAGAGGATAGAAT
GGCGCCGGGCCTTTCTTTATGTTTTTGGCGTCTTCCATGGTGGATCCACGGTTCACTAAACCAGCTCTGC
TTATATAGACCTCCCACCGTACACGCCTACCGCCCATTTGCGTCAATGGGGCGGAGTTGTTACGACATTT
TGGAAAGTCCCGTTGATTTTGGTGCCAAAACAAACTCCCATTGACGTCAATGGGGTGGAGACTTGGAAAT
CCCCGTGAGTCAAACCGCTATCCACGCCCATTGATGTACTGCCAAAACCGCATCACCATGGTAATAGCGA
TGACTAATACGTAGATGTACTGCCAAGTAGGAAAGTCCCATAAGGTCATGTACTGGGCATAATGCCAGGC
GGGCCATTTACCGTCATTGACGTCAATAGGGGGCGTACTTGGCATATGATACACTTGATGTACTGCCAAG
TGGGCAGTTTACCGTAAATACTCCACCCATTGACGTCAATGGAAAGTCCCTATTGGCGTTACTATGGGAA
CATACGTCATTATTGACGTCAATGGGCGGGGGTCGTTGGGCGGTCAGCCAGGCGGGCCATTTACCGTAAG
TTATGTAACGCGGAACTCCATATATGGGCTATGAACTAATGACCCCGTAATTGATTACTATTAATAACTA
AGATCTGGTACCTTGAATTCATGCTTCTCCTCCCTTTAGTGAGGGTAATTCTCTCTCTCTCCCTATAGTG
AGTCGTATTAATTCCTTCTCTTCTATAGTGTCACCTAAATCGTTGCAATTCGTAATCATGTCATAGCTGT
TTCCTGTGTGAAATTGTTATCCGCTCACAATTCCACACAACATACGAGCCGGAAGCATAAAGTGTAAAGC
CTGGGGTGCCTAATGAGTGAGCTAACTCACATTAATTGCGTTGCGCTCACTGCCCGCTTTCCAGTCGGGA
AACCTGTCGTGCCAGCTGCATTAATGAATCGGCCAACGCGCGGGGAGAGGCGGTTTGCGTATTGGGCGCT
CTTCCGCTTCCTCGCTCACTGACTCGCTGCGCTCGGTCGTTCGGCTGCGGCGAGCGGTATCAGCTCACTC
AAAGGCGGTAATACGGTTATCCACAGAATCAGGGGATAACGCAGGAAAGAACATGTGAGCAAAAGGCCAG
CAAAAGGCCAGGAACCGTAAAAAGGCCGCGTTGCTGGCGTTTTTCCATAGGCTCCGCCCCCCTGACGAGC
ATCACAAAAATCGACGCTCAAGTCAGAGGTGGCGAAACCCGACAGGACTATAAAGATACCAGGCGTTTCC
CCCTGGAAGCTCCCTCGTGCGCTCTCCTGTTCCGACCCTGCCGCTTACCGGATACCTGTCCGCCTTTCTC
CCTTCGGGAAGCGTGGCGCTTTCTCATAGCTCACGCTGTAGGTATCTCAGTTCGGTGTAGGTCGTTCGCT
CCAAGCTGGGCTGTGTGCACGAACCCCCCGTTCAGCCCGACCGCTGCGCCTTATCCGGTAACTATCGTCT
TGAGTCCAACCCGGTAAGACACGACTTATCGCCACTGGCAGCAGCCACTGGTAACAGGATTAGCAGAGCG
AGGTATGTAGGCGGTGCTACAGAGTTCTTGAAGTGGTGGCCTAACTACGGCTACACTAGAAGAACAGTAT
TTGGTATCTGCGCTCTGCTGAAGCCAGTTACCTTCGGAAAAAGAGTTGGTAGCTCTTGATCCGGCAAAAA
AACCACCGCTGGTAGCGGTGGTTTTTTTGTTTGCAAGCAGCAGATTACGCGCAGAAAAAAAGGATCTCAA
GAAGATCCTTTGATCTTTTCTACGGGGTCTGACGCTCAGTGGAACGAAAACTCACGTTAAGGGATTTTGG
TCATGAGATTATCAAAAAGGATCTTCACCTAGATCCTTTTAAATTAAAAATGAAGTTTTAAATCAATCTA
AAGTATATATGAGTAAACTTGGTCTGACAGTTACCAATGCTTAATCAGTGAGGCACCTATCTCAGCGATC
TGTCTATTTCGTTCATCCATAGTTGCCTGACTCCCCGTCGTGTAGATAACTACGATACGGGAGGGCTTAC
CATCTGGCCCCAGTGCTGCAATGATACCGCGAGACCCACGCTCACCGGCTCCAGATTTATCAGCAATAAA
CCAGCCAGCCGGAAGGGCCGAGCGCAGAAGTGGTCCTGCAACTTTATCCGCCTCCATCCAGTCTATTAAT
TGTTGCCGGGAAGCTAGAGTAAGTAGTTCGCCAGTTAATAGTTTGCGCAACGTTGTTGCCATTGCTACAG
GCATCGTGGTGTCACGCTCGTCGTTTGGTATGGCTTCATTCAGCTCCGGTTCCCAACGATCAAGGCGAGT
TACATGATCCCCCATGTTGTGCAAAAAAGCGGTTAGCTCCTTCGGTCCTCCGATCGTTGTCAGAAGTAAG
TTGGCCGCAGTGTTATCACTCATGGTTATGGCAGCACTGCATAATTCTCTTACTGTCATGCCATCCGTAA
GATGCTTTTCTGTGACTGGTGAGTACTCAACCAAGTCATTCTGAGAATAGTGTATGCGGCGACCGAGTTG
CTCTTGCCCGGCGTCAATACGGGATAATACCGCGCCACATAGCAGAACTTTAAAAGTGCTCATCATTGGA
AAACGTTCTTCGGGGCGAAAACTCTCAAGGATCTTACCGCTGTTGAGATCCAGTTCGATGTAACCCACTC
GTGCACCCAACTGATCTTCAGCATCTTTTACTTTCACCAGCGTTTCTGGGTGAGCAAAAACAGGAAGGCA
AAATGCCGCAAAAAAGGGAATAAGGGCGACACGGAAATGTTGAATACTCATACTCTTCCTTTTTCAATAT
TATTGAAGCATTTATCAGGGTTATTGTCTCATGAGCGGATACATATTTGAATGTATTTAGAAAAATAAAC
AAATAGGGGTTCCGCGCACATTTCCCCGAAAAGTGCCACCTGACGTCTAAGAAACCATTATTATCATGAC
ATTAACCTATAAAAATAGGCGTATCACGAGATTGCAGTGAAAAAAATGCTTTATTTGTGAAATTTGTGAT
GCTATTGCTTTATTTGTAACCATTATAAGCTGCAATAAACAAGTTAACAACAACAATTGCATTCATTTTA
TGTTTCAGGTTCAGGGGGAGGTGTGGGAGGTTTTTTAAAGCAAGTAAAACCTCTACAAATGTGGTATGGC
TGATTATGATCCTCTAGAGTCGGTGGGCCTCGGGGGCGGGTGCGGGGTCGGCGGGGCCGCCCCGGGTGGC
TTCGGTCGGAGCCATGGGGTCGTGCGCTCCTTTCGGTCGGGCGCTGCGGGTCGTGGGGCGGGCGTCAGGC
ACCGGGCTTGCGGGTCATGCACCAGGTGCGCGGTCCTTCGGGCACCTCGACGTCGGCGGTGACGGTGAAG
CCGAGCCGCTCGTAGAAGGGGAGGTTGCGGGGCGCGGAGGTCTCCAGGAAGGCGGGCACCCCGGCGCGCT
CGGCCGCCTCCACTCCGGGGAGCACGACGGCGCTGCCCAGACCCTTGCCCTGGTGGTCGGGCGAGACGCC
GACGGTGGCCAGGAACCACGCGGGCTCCTTGGGCCGGTGCGGCGCCAGGAGGCCTTCCATCTGTTGCTGC
GCGGCCAGCCGGGAACCGCTCAACTCGGCCATGCGCGGGCCGATCTCGGCGAACACCGCCCCCGCTTCGA
CGCTCTCCGGCGTGGTCCAGACCGCCACCGCGGCGCCGTCGTCCGCGACCCACACCTTGCCGATGTCGAG
CCCGACGCGCGTGAGGAAGAGTTCTTGCAGCTCGGTGACCCGCTCGATGTGGCGGTCCGGGTCGACGGTG
TGGCGCGTGGCGGGGTAGTCGGCGAACGCGGCGGCGAGGGTGCGTACGGCCCGGGGGACGTCGTCGCGGG
TGGCGAGGCGCACCGTGGGCTTGTACTCGGTCATGGAAGGTCGTCTCCTTGTGAGGGGTCAGGGGCGTGG
GTCAGGGGATGGTGGCGGCACCGGTCGTGGCGGCCGACCTGCAGGCATGCAAGCTAGCTTTTTGCAAAAG
CCTAGGCCTCCAAAAAAGCCTCCTCACTACTTCTGGAATAGCTCAGAGGCCGAGGCGGCCTCGGCCTCTG
CATAAATAAAAAAAATTAGTCAGCCATGGGGCGGAGAATGGGCGGAACTGGGCGGAGTTAGGGGCGGGAT
GGGCGGAGTTAGGGGCGGGACTATGGTTGCTGACTAATTGAGATGCATGCTTTGCATACTTCTGCCTGCT
GGGGAGCCTGGGGACTTTCCACACCTGGTTGCTGACTAATTGAGATGCATGCTTTGCATACTTCTGCCTG
CTGGGGAGCCTGGGGACTTTCCACACCAATCTTTCGTC
