>Addgene plasmid #20380 | Luc-SIRT1 mutant 3'UTR | addgene partial sequence | sequence record 26232 | 20380 with Luc-F
CCGAAAGGTCTTACCGGAAAACTCGACGCAAGAAAAATCAGAGAGATCCTCATAAAGGCCAAGAAGGGCG
GAAAGTCCAAATTGCTCGAGTGATGAAAGCTGCGCACTAGTGAGGGAGCTCTGTAATAATTGTGCAGGTA
CAGGAATTGTTCCACCAGCATTAGGAACTTTAGCATGTCAAAATGAATGTTTACTTGTGAACTCGGTAGA
GCAAGGAAACCAGAAAGGTGTAATATTTATAGGTTGGTAAAATAGATTGTTTTTCATGGATAATTTTTAA
CTTCATTATTTCTGTACTTGTACAAACTCAACACTAACTTTTTTTTTTTTTTTAAAAAAAAGGTACTAAG
TATCTTCAATCAGCTGTTGGTCAAGACTAACTTTCTTTTAAAGGTTCATTTGTATGATAAATTCATATGT
GTATATATAATTTTTTTTGTTTTGTCTAGTGAGTTTCAACATTTTTAAAGTTTTCAAAAAGCCATCGGAA
TGTTAAATTAATGTAAAGGGAACAGCTAATCTAGACCAAAGAATGGTATTTTCACTTTTCTTTGTAACAT
TGAATGGTTTGAAGTACTCAAAATCTGTTACGCTAAACTTTTGATTCTTTAACACAATTATTTTTAAACA
CTGGCATTTTCCAAAACTGTGGCAGCTAACTTTTTAAAATCTCAAATGACATG
