>Addgene plasmid #20380 | Luc-SIRT1 mutant 3'UTR | addgene partial sequence | sequence record 26233 | 20380 with SIRT1U-F
ACGTTGTAAACGACGGCCAGTGCCAAGCTAGCGGCCGCATACAAAAAACCAACACACAGATCCAATGAAA
ATAAAAGATCCTTTATTAAGCTTAACTGTTTAAACCTCTCGGACTAATGGTCCTTGGTGGGTGTTTTATG
CATAAAGAACAGCTATATTTCAAACCCTTTTTATTGTAATAAATACTAAAGCAACAGAGGAATACTTTAT
TAATTTAGGAGTGATGTTCAAAAATGGTCTGAAAAATAAATGCTTACTGTGCAATTTCATAAAGTATGAA
CTTCTTGAAAGACTAGAAGCTTTTGCAGCTGAGAAAGTTGATCTCTAGTTTTAAGGCAGGCTAAGCTTTT
AAATAAAGATAAATTATAAGAACTAGTTTCATTCATTAACTATTCTGCTATTACAAGTTACATCATCATG
TTCATCTCCATAATACTAGGGCTAGCAGTTTGGTATTTAACACCAAATCCTCCCAATGGGAGACATGTAC
TTTCTGGCTGAATTACAATTAACATCTTATTACTTTGGAACTGTATAATCAGGGGCCTGTTGCTCTCCTC
ATTAATGGAAAACGGCAGTCCAAATATTACACTCCCCCCAGTAGAAGTACCNNNNNNNNNANNNNNNNNA
AAGGNTTNNNNNNNTNCACATTTTGGCAGTTTAATACTTGTGGAAAAGATCAATGCAAGCTCTACCACAG
TGATAGGTATTTAAACAACAATGGCAAATATTTCAAAACTAANGGGATCCAGGCAGGCACTAATGCTTCT
AAAGCAACTGAAACATTTCCAAAGN
